>Addgene plasmid #127090 | pAAV-CAG-DIO-ChR2(H134R)-eYFP | addgene full sequence | sequence record 246739 | Addgene NGS Result
CCTGCAGGCAGCTGCGCGCTCGCTCGCTCACTGAGGCCGCCCGGGCGTCGGGCGACCTTTGGTCGCCCGG
CCTCAGTGAGCGAGCGAGCGCGCAGAGAGGGAGTGGCCAACTCCATCACTAGGGGTTCCTGCGGCCGCAC
GCGTAACACTAGTTATTAATAGTAATCAATTACGGGGTCATTAGTTCATAGCCCATATATGGAGTTCCGC
GTTACATAACTTACGGTAAATGGCCCGCCTGGCTGACCGCCCAACGACCCCCGCCCATTGACGTCAATAA
TGACGTATGTTCCCATAGTAACGCCAATAGGGACTTTCCATTGACGTCAATGGGTGGAGTATTTACGGTA
AACTGCCCACTTGGCAGTACATCAAGTGTATCATATGCCAAGTACGCCCCCTATTGACGTCAATGACGGT
AAATGGCCCGCCTGGCATTATGCCCAGTACATGACCTTATGGGACTTTCCTACTTGGCAGTACATCTACG
TATTAGTCATCGCTATTACCATGGTCGAGGTGAGCCCCACGTTCTGCTTCACTCTCCCCATCTCCCCCCC
CTCCCCACCCCCAATTTTGTATTTATTTATTTTTTAATTATTTTGTGCAGCGATGGGGGCGGGGGGGGGG
GGGGGGCGCGCGCCAGGCGGGGCGGGGCGGGGCGAGGGGCGGGGCGGGGCGAGGCGGAGAGGTGCGGCGG
CAGCCAATCAGAGCGGCGCGCTCCGAAAGTTTCCTTTTATGGCGAGGCGGCGGCGGCGGCGGCCCTATAA
AAAGCGAAGCGCGCGGCGGGCGGGAGTCGCTGCGCGCTGCCTTCGCCCCGTGCCCCGCTCCGCCGCCGCC
TCGCGCCGCCCGCCCCGGCTCTGACTGACCGCGTTACTCCCACAGGTGAGCGGGCGGGACGGCCCTTCTC
CTCCGGGCTGTAATTAGCGCTTGGTTTAATGACGGCTTGTTTCTTTTCTGTGGCTGCGTGAAAGCCTTGA
GGGGCTCCGGGAGCGCCGGCAGGAAGGAAATGGGCGGGGAGGGCCTTCGTGCGTCGCCGCGCCGCCGTCC
CCTTCTCCCTCTCCAGCCTCGGGGCTGTCCGCGGGGGGACGGCTGCCTTCGGGGGGGACGGGGCAGGGCG
GGGTTCGGCTTCTGGCGTGTGACCGGCGGCTCTAGAGCCTCTGCTAACCATGTTCATGCCTTCTTCTTTT
TCCTACAGCTCCTGGGCAACGTGCTGGTTATTGTGCTGTCTCATCATTTTGGCAAAGAATTGCGGCCCAA
CGGTACCGGATCCTCTAGAGTCGACTCCGGAATAACTTCGTATAGGATACTTTATACGAAGTTATGCAGA
ATGGTAGCTGGATTGTAGCTGCTATTAGCAATATGAAACCTCTTAATAACTTCGTATAGCATACATTATA
CGAAGTTATGGCGCGCCCTATTACTTGTACAGCTCGTCCATGCCGAGAGTGATCCCGGCGGCGGTCACGA
ACTCCAGCAGGACCATGTGATCGCGCTTCTCGTTGGGGTCTTTGCTCAGGGCGGACTGGTAGCTCAGGTA
GTGGTTGTCGGGCAGCAGCACGGGGCCGTCGCCGATGGGGGTGTTCTGCTGGTAGTGGTCGGCGAGCTGC
ACGCTGCCGTCCTCGATGTTGTGGCGGATCTTGAAGTTCACCTTGATGCCGTTCTTCTGCTTGTCGGCCA
TGATATAGACGTTGTGGCTGTTGTAGTTGTACTCCAGCTTGTGCCCCAGGATGTTGCCGTCCTCCTTGAA
GTCGATGCCCTTCAGCTCGATGCGGTTCACCAGGGTGTCGCCCTCGAACTTCACCTCGGCGCGGGTCTTG
TAGTTGCCGTCGTCCTTGAAGAAGATGGTGCGCTCCTGGACGTAGCCTTCGGGCATGGCGGACTTGAAGA
AGTCGTGCTGCTTCATGTGGTCGGGGTAGCGGGCGAAGCACTGCAGGCCGTAGCCGAAGGTGGTCACGAG
GGTGGGCCAGGGCACGGGCAGCTTGCCGGTGGTGCAGATGAACTTCAGGGTCAGCTTGCCGTAGGTGGCA
TCGCCCTCGCCCTCGCCGGACACGCTGAACTTGTGGCCGTTTACGTCGCCGTCCAGCTCGACCAGGATGG
GCACCACCCCGGTGAACAGCTCCTCGCCCTTGCTCACCATGGTGGCGGCCGCTGGCACGGCTCCGGCCTC
GGCTTCGTCTTCGACGAGAGTCTCGACCTCGATCTCCGTTCCGCCGATGTTCAGTTTGGTGGTTTTGCGG
ATATCTCCGTGAATCAATATGTGCTCGTGGATCAGGACGCGCAGGTAGTGTCCCAACAACCCCCAACAAT
TTTTACTCATCAGATCAATAATCGTGTGACCTACGGTGGAGCCATAGACGCTCAGGACGCCAAAACCTTC
GGGCCCCAAAATGAAGAGAATTGGGAACATACCCCAGCTCACGAAAAACAGCCATGCCATGCCGGTCACG
ACCTGGCGGCACCGACCCTTTGGCACAGTATGATAACCCTCGATATATGCTTTGGCGGCGTGAAAAAATG
TGTTCGCGCCATAGCACAATCCAAGACAAAAGAAGATGACTTTAACATAGCCGGTTGCCATGGCGCTGGT
AGCCCCCCACACGATAGTCCCGATGTCTGAGACAAGGAGTCCCATGGTTCTCCTGCTGTAGTCGTTGCTC
AGGCCGGTGAGGTTGCTCAGGCGGATAAGGATGACAGGACAAGTGAGCAGCCACTCTGCATAGCGCAGCC
ACTGCACCCGGTGTCCTGTGGCAAGGTAGAGCATAGAGGGATTCTTAAACTCAAAAAAGAACTCGAGAAT
CACCTTAACCATTTCAATGGCGCACACATAGATCTCCTCCCAGCCGCATGTAGATTTCCAGGTTTGGTAG
GCATAGAACATCAGCAGCAAAATGCTGAATCCTGCTGCAAGCCACTGCAGGACATTTGACGCGGTCTGAG
CGCCGTTCGTGCCGCGAGATTCAATCCATCCGGCACAGTAACATTGATCCTCAGGGACCAGGACGGACCC
GTTCACCACCACAGGATTAGTAACGAACAAAAGTTCGCGTCCGACGGCAGACAAAGCGCCGCCATAGTCC
ATGGTGGCTAGCATAACTTCGTATAAAGTATCCTATACGAAGTTATTTGCCTTAACCCAGAAATTATCAC
TGTTATTCTTTAGAATGGTGCAAAGAATAACTTCGTATAATGTATGCTATACGAAGTTATGAATTCGATA
TCAAGCTTATCGATAATCAACCTCTGGATTACAAAATTTGTGAAAGATTGACTGGTATTCTTAACTATGT
TGCTCCTTTTACGCTATGTGGATACGCTGCTTTAATGCCTTTGTATCATGCTATTGCTTCCCGTATGGCT
TTCATTTTCTCCTCCTTGTATAAATCCTGGTTGCTGTCTCTTTATGAGGAGTTGTGGCCCGTTGTCAGGC
AACGTGGCGTGGTGTGCACTGTGTTTGCTGACGCAACCCCCACTGGTTGGGGCATTGCCACCACCTGTCA
GCTCCTTTCCGGGACTTTCGCTTTCCCCCTCCCTATTGCCACGGCGGAACTCATCGCCGCCTGCCTTGCC
CGCTGCTGGACAGGGGCTCGGCTGTTGGGCACTGACAATTCCGTGGTGTTGTCGGGGAAATCATCGTCCT
TTCCTTGGCTGCTCGCCTATGTTGCCACCTGGATTCTGCGCGGGACGTCCTTCTGCTACGTCCCTTCGGC
CCTCAATCCAGCGGACCTTCCTTCCCGCGGCCTGCTGCCGGCTCTGCGGCCTCTTCCGCGTCTTCGCCTT
CGCCCTCAGACGAGTCGGATCTCCCTTTGGGCCGCCTCCCCGCATCGATACCGAGCGCTGCTCGAGAGAT
CTACGGGTGGCATCCCTGTGACCCCTCCCCAGTGCCTCTCCTGGCCCTGGAAGTTGCCACTCCAGTGCCC
ACCAGCCTTGTCCTAATAAAATTAAGTTGCATCATTTTGTCTGACTAGGTGTCCTTCTATAATATTATGG
GGTGGAGGGGGGTGGTATGGAGCAAGGGGCAAGTTGGGAAGACAACCTGTAGGGCCTGCGGGGTCTATTG
GGAACCAAGCTGGAGTGCAGTGGCACAATCTTGGCTCACTGCAATCTCCGCCTCCTGGGTTCAAGCGATT
CTCCTGCCTCAGCCTCCCGAGTTGTTGGGATTCCAGGCATGCATGACCAGGCTCAGCTAATTTTTGTTTT
TTTGGTAGAGACGGGGTTTCACCATATTGGCCAGGCTGGTCTCCAACTCCTAATCTCAGGTGATCTACCC
ACCTTGGCCTCCCAAATTGCTGGGATTACAGGCGTGAACCACTGCTCCCTTCCCTGTCCTTCTGATTTTG
TAGGTAACCACGTGCGGACCGAGCGGCCGCAGGAACCCCTAGTGATGGAGTTGGCCACTCCCTCTCTGCG
CGCTCGCTCGCTCACTGAGGCCGGGCGACCAAAGGTCGCCCGACGCCCGGGCTTTGCCCGGGCGGCCTCA
GTGAGCGAGCGAGCGCGCAGCTGCCTGCAGGGGCGCCTGATGCGGTATTTTCTCCTTACGCATCTGTGCG
GTATTTCACACCGCATA
[95 nt withheld, positions 4568-4662]
T
[46 nt withheld, positions 4664-4709]
C
[141 nt withheld, positions 4711-4851]
CCTTTGACGTTGGAGTCCACGTTCTTT
[37 nt withheld, positions 4879-4915]
ACTCTATCTCGGGCTATTCTTTTGATTTATAAGGGATTTTGCCGATTTCGGTCTATTGGTTAAAAAATGA
GCTGATTTAACAAAAATTTAACGCGAATTTTAACAAAATATTAACGTTTACAATTTTATGGTGCACTCTC
AGTACAATCTGCTCTGATGCCGCATAGTTAAGCCAGCCCCGACACCCGCCAACACCCGCTGACGCGCCCT
GACGGGCTTGTCTGCTCCCGGCATCCGCTTACAGACAAGCTGTGACCGTCTCCGGGAGCTGCATGTGTCA
GAGGTTTTCACCGTCATCACCGAAACGCGCGAGACGAAAGGGCCTCGTGATACGCCTATTTTTATAGGTT
AATGTCATGATAATAATGGTTTCTTAGACGTCAGGTGGCACTTTTCGGGGAAATGTGCGCGGAACCCCTA
TTTGTTTATTTTTCTAAATACATTCAAATATGTATCCGCTCATGAGACAATAACCCTGATAAATGCTTCA
ATAATATTGAAAAAGGAAGAGTATGAGTATTCAACATTTCCGTGTCGCCCTTATTCCCTTTTTTGCGGCA
TTTTGCCTTCCTGTTTTTGCTCACCCAGAAACGCTGGTGAAAGTAAAAGATGCTGAAGATCAGTTGGGTG
CACGAGTGGGTTACATCGAACTGGATCTCAACAGCGGTAAGATCCTTGAGAGTTTTCGCCCCGAAGAACG
TTTTCCAATGATGAGCACTTTTAAAGTTCTGCTATGTGGCGCGGTATTATCCCGTATTGACGCCGGGCAA
GAGCAACTCGGTCGCCGCATACACTATTCTCAGAATGACTTGGTTGAGTACTCACCAGTCACAGAAAAGC
ATCTTACGGATGGCATGACAGTAAGAGAATTATGCAGTGCTGCCATAACCATGAGTGATAACACTGCGGC
CAACTTACTTCTGACAACGATCGGAGGACCGAAGGAGCTAACCGCTTTTTTGCACAACATGGGGGATCAT
GTAACTCGCCTTGATCGTTGGGAACCGGAGCTGAATGAAGCCATACCAAACGACGAGCGTGACACCACGA
TGCCTGTAGCAATGGCAACAACGTTGCGCAAACTATTAACTGGCGAACTACTTACTCTAGCTTCCCGGCA
ACAATTAATAGACTGGATGGAGGCGGATAAAGTTGCAGGACCACTTCTGCGCTCGGCCCTTCCGGCTGGC
TGGTTTATTGCTGATAAATCTGGAGCCGGTGAGCGTGGGTCTCGCGGTATCATTGCAGCACTGGGGCCAG
ATGGTAAGCCCTCCCGTATCGTAGTTATCTACACGACGGGGAGTCAGGCAACTATGGATGAACGAAATAG
ACAGATCGCTGAGATAGGTGCCTCACTGATTAAGCATTGGTAACTGTCAGACCAAGTTTACTCATATATA
CTTTAGATTGATTTAAAACTTCATTTTTAATTTAAAAGGATCTAGGTGAAGATCCTTTTTGATAATCTCA
TGACCAAAATCCCTTAACGTGAGTTTTCGTTCCACTGAGCGTCAGACCCCGTAGAAAAGATCAAAGGATC
TTCTTGAGATCCTTTTTTTCTGCGCGTAATCTGCTGCTTGCAAACAAAAAAACCACCGCTACCAGCGGTG
GTTTGTTTGCCGGATCAAGAGCTACCAACTCTTTTTCCGAAGGTAACTGGCTTCAGCAGAGCGCAGATAC
CAAATACTGTTCTTCTAGTGTAGCCGTAGTTAGGCCACCACTTCAAGAACTCTGTAGCACCGCCTACATA
CCTCGCTCTGCTAATCCTGTTACCAGTGGCTGCTGCCAGTGGCGATAAGTCGTGTCTTACCGGGTTGGAC
TCAAGACGATAGTTACCGGATAAGGCGCAGCGGTCGGGCTGAACGGGGGGTTCGTGCACACAGCCCAGCT
TGGAGCGAACGACCTACACCGAACTGAGATACCTACAGCGTGAGCTATGAGAAAGCGCCACGCTTCCCGA
AGGGAGAAAGGCGGACAGGTATCCGGTAAGCGGCAGGGTCGGAACAGGAGAGCGCACGAGGGAGCTTCCA
GGGGGAAACGCCTGGTATCTTTATAGTCCTGTCGGGTTTCGCCACCTCTGACTTGAGCGTCGATTTTTGT
GATGCTCGTCAGGGGGGCGGAGCCTATGGAAAAACGCCAGCAACGCGGCCTTTTTACGGTTCCTGGCCTT
TTGCTGGCCTTTTGCTCACATGT
Features (pLannotate 1.2.2; 26 found; start..end, strand, type, name):
     12..39      +  repeat_region  AAV2 ITR (fragment): inverted terminal repeat of adeno-associated virus serotype 2 inverted
     68..95      +  repeat_region  AAV2 ITR (fragment): inverted terminal repeat of adeno-associated virus serotype 2 inverted
    210..513     +  enhancer       CMV enhancer: human cytomegalovirus immediate early enhancer
    515..792     +  promoter       chicken β-actin promoter: No description available
    793..928     +  intron         hybrid intron (fragment): hybrid between chicken β-actin (CBA) and minute virus of mice (MMV) introns (Gray et al., 2011)
    993..1198    +  intron         chimeric intron (fragment): chimera between introns from chicken β-actin and rabbit β-globin
   1268..1285    +  misc_feature   MCS (fragment): pUC18/19 multiple cloning site
   1292..1325    +  protein_bind   lox2272: Cre-mediated recombination occurs in the 8-bp core sequence (GGATACTT). lox2272 sites are compatible with each other, but incompatible with loxP or loxN sites (Lee and Saito, 1988). Cre recombinase
   1326..1375    -  intron         β-globin intron (fragment): internally truncated intron from human β-globin
   1376..1409    +  protein_bind   loxP: Cre-mediated recombination occurs in the 8-bp core sequence (GCATACAT). Cre recombinase
   1421..2140    -  CDS            EYFP: enhanced YFP mammalian codon-optimized
   2156..3082    -  CDS            ChR2(H134R): H134R mutant of an N-terminal fragment of channelrhodopsin-2 from the alga Chlamydomonas reinhardtii (Nagel et al., 2005) blue light-activated cation channel
   3093..3126    -  protein_bind   lox2272: Cre-mediated recombination occurs in the 8-bp core sequence (GGATACTT). lox2272 sites are compatible with each other, but incompatible with loxP or loxN sites (Lee and Saito, 1988). Cre recombinase
   3127..3176    -  intron         β-globin intron (fragment): internally truncated intron from human β-globin
   3177..3210    -  protein_bind   loxP: Cre-mediated recombination occurs in the 8-bp core sequence (GCATACAT). Cre recombinase
   3211..3235    +  misc_feature   MCS (fragment): pBluescript multiple cloning site
   3235..3823    +  misc_feature   WPRE: woodchuck hepatitis virus posttranscriptional regulatory element
   3855..4331    +  polyA_signal   hGH poly(A) signal: human growth hormone polyadenylation signal
   4371..4511    +  repeat_region  AAV2 ITR: inverted terminal repeat of adeno-associated virus serotype 2 inverted
   4516..4567    -  misc_feature   bom (fragment): basis of mobility region from pBR322
   4586..5041    +  rep_origin     f1 ori (sequence partly withheld): f1 bacteriophage origin of replication; arrow indicates direction of (+) strand synthesis
   5042..5091    -  misc_feature   bom (fragment): basis of mobility region from pBR322
   5193..5228    -  CDS            rop (fragment): Rop protein, which maintains plasmids at low copy number; rop
   5323..5427    +  promoter       AmpR promoter: bla
   5428..6288    +  CDS            AmpR: β-lactamase; bla; confers resistance to ampicillin, carbenicillin, and related antibiotics
   6459..7047    +  rep_origin     ori: high-copy-number ColE1/pMB1/pBR322/pUC origin of replication
