[The description below was written by a language model from this plasmid's Addgene catalogue record and pLannotate feature annotations shown in this document.]
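Description:
pAAV-CAG-DIO-ChR2(H134R)-eYFP is an adeno-associated virus transfer plasmid for Cre-dependent expression of a light-gated cation channel in mammalian cells. The 7.1 kb plasmid is maintained in bacteria through a high-copy ColE1/pUC-type origin and selected with ampicillin via the β-lactamase gene. An f1 phage origin is also present in the backbone. AAV2 inverted terminal repeats flank the expression cassette and allow it to be packaged into recombinant AAV particles. The automated annotation detects the left ITR only as short fragments, while the right ITR is called in full.

Expression is driven by the CAG promoter, annotated here as the CMV immediate-early enhancer, the chicken β-actin promoter and chimeric intron sequence. Downstream lies a double-floxed inverted open reading frame (DIO) cassette. The humanized Chlamydomonas reinhardtii channelrhodopsin-2 coding sequence carries the H134R substitution, which the depositor notes gives higher currents. It is fused at its C terminus to eYFP and sits in antisense orientation between two oppositely oriented pairs of incompatible lox2272 and loxP sites. Without Cre, no functional transcript is made. Cre recombination inverts the cassette into the sense orientation and then excises one site of each pair, locking it in place, so that only Cre-expressing cells produce the fluorescent opsin. A WPRE and the human growth hormone polyadenylation signal follow the cassette to enhance transcript stability and processing.

According to the depositor, the construct derives from an earlier EF1a-driven DIO-ChR2 vector in which the promoter was swapped for CAG. It is intended for optogenetic activation of genetically defined cell populations, and the associated work concerns peripheral neural circuits that regulate heart rate.
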