Addgene plasmid #127090: pAAV-CAG-DIO-ChR2(H134R)-eYFP
Purpose: Cre-dependent AAV expression of humanized ChR2 (with H134R mutation) fused to eYFP for optogenetic activation
Depositing lab: Viviana Gradinaru. Depositing organization: California Institute of Technology. Publication: Identification of peripheral neural circuits that regulate heart rate using optogenetic and viral vector strategies. Rajendran PS, Challis RC, Fowlkes CC, Hanna P, Tompkins JD, Jordan MC, Hiyari S, Gabris-Weber BA, Greenbaum A, Chan KY, Deverman BE, Munzberg H, Ardell JL, Salama G, Gradinaru V, Shivkumar K. Nat Commun. 2019 Apr 26;10(1):1944. doi: 10.1038/s41467-019-09770-1. PubMed 31028266.
Backbone
  Vector backbone: pAAV
  Vector type: Mammalian Expression, AAV
Growth in bacteria
  Bacterial resistance: Ampicillin, 100 μg/mL
  Growth temperature: 37°C
  Growth strain: NEB Stable
  Copy number: High Copy
Gene/Insert
  Gene/Insert name: Channelrhodopsin-2 (alt names: ChR2; hChR2(H134R))
  Species: C. reinhardtii
  Insert size (bp): 1662
  Mutation: Humanized ChR2 gene with histidine 134 changed to arginine (H134R), to achieve higher currents
  Promoter: CAG
  Tag / fusion protein: eYFP (C terminal on insert)
  Cloning method: Restriction Enzyme; 5′ cloning site MluI (not destroyed); 3′ cloning site KpnI (not destroyed)
  Sequencing primers: 5′ n/a; 3′ n/a
Resource information
  A portion of this plasmid was derived from a plasmid made by: Karl Deisseroth* (see below)
Terms and licenses: Academic/Nonprofit Terms; Industry Terms: Not Available to Industry
Depositor comments: *Note: This construct is based on Addgene ID 20298 (the Ef1a promoter was changed to the CAG promoter).
How to cite: pAAV-CAG-DIO-ChR2(H134R)-eYFP was a gift from Viviana Gradinaru (Addgene plasmid # 127090 ; http://n2t.net/addgene:127090 ; RRID:Addgene_127090) For viral preps, please replace (Addgene plasmid # 127090) in the above sentence with: (Addgene viral prep # 127090-PHPeB)
